>Addgene plasmid #92104 | pWPI-IRES-eGFP-Mefv iso1 | addgene full sequence | sequence record 181682 | Addgene NGS Result
GGCTCCGGTGCCCGTCAGTGGGCAGAGCGCACATCGCCCACAGTCCCCGAGAAGTTGGGGGGAGGGGTCG
GCAATTGAACCGGTGCCTAGAGAAGGTGGCGCGGGGTAAACTGGGAAAGTGATGTCGTGTACTGGCTCCG
CCTTTTTCCCGAGGGTGGGGGAGAACCGTATATAAGTGCAGTAGTCGCCGTGAACGTTCTTTTTCGCAAC
GGGTTTGCCGCCAGAACACAGGTAAGTGCCGTGTGTGGTTCCCGCGGGCCTGGCCTCTTTACGGGTTATG
GCCCTTGCGTGCCTTGAATTACTTCCACCTGGCTGCAGTACGTGATTCTTGATCCCGAGCTTCGGGTTGG
AAGTGGGTGGGAGAGTTCGAGGCCTTGCGCTTAAGGAGCCCCTTCGCCTCGTGCTTGAGTTGAGGCCTGG
CCTGGGCGCTGGGGCCGCCGCGTGCGAATCTGGTGGCACCTTCGCGCCTGTCTCGCTGCTTTCGATAAGT
CTCTAGCCATTTAAAATTTTTGATGACCTGCTGCGACGCTTTTTTTCTGGCAAGATAGTCTTGTAAATGC
GGGCCAAGATCTGCACACTGGTATTTCGGTTTTTGGGGCCGCGGGCGGCGACGGGGCCCGTGCGTCCCAG
CGCACATGTTCGGCGAGGCGGGGCCTGCGAGCGCGGCCACCGAGAATCGGACGGGGGTAGTCTCAAGCTG
GCCGGCCTGCTCTGGTGCCTGGCCTCGCGCCGCCGTGTATCGCCCCGCCCTGGGCGGCAAGGCTGGCCCG
GTCGGCACCAGTTGCGTGAGCGGAAAGATGGCCGCTTCCCGGCCCTGCTGCAGGGAGCTCAAAATGGAGG
ACGCGGCGCTCGGGAGAGCGGGCGGGTGAGTCACCCACACAAAGGAAAAGGGCCTTTCCGTCCTCAGCCG
TCGCTTCATGTGACTCCACGGAGTACCGGGCGCCGTCCAGGCACCTCGATTAGTTCTCGAGCTTTTGGAG
TACGTCGTCTTTAGGTTGGGGGGAGGGGTTTTATGCGATGGAGTTTCCCCACACTGAGTGGGTGGAGACT
GAAGTTAGGCCAGCTTGGCACTTGATGTAATTCTCCTTGGAATTTGCCCTTTTTGAGTTTGGATCTTGGT
TCATTCTCAAGCCTCAGACAGTGGTTCAAAGTTTTTTTCTTCCATTTCAGGTGTCGTGAGGAATTTCGAC
ATTTAAATTTAATCGATGGACTACAAGGACGACGATGACAAGTTAATTAAGATGGCCAAGACCCTTGGTG
ATCATCTGCTAAACACCCTGGAGGAGCTGCTGCCCTATGACTTTGAGAAGTTCAAGTTTAAGCTACAGAA
CACCAGCCTGGAGAAGGGCCACTCTAAGATCCCCCGGGGCCATATGCAGATGGCCAGGCCAGTAAAGCTG
GCCAGCCTTCTGATAACCTACTACGGGGAGGAGTATGCTGTAAGGCTGACCCTGCAGATCCTGCGGGCCA
CCAACCAGCGCCAACTAGCAGAGGAGCTTCGCAAAGCCACAGGCACAGAACATTTAATTGAAGAAAATAG
AGTTGGTGGTTCTGTCCAGTCTTCTGTAGAGAATAAAGCCAAGAGTGTGAAGGTACCAGATGTCCCTGAA
GGTGATGGGACACAGCAAAACAATGATGAATCAGACACCCTTCCATCCAGCCAGGCTGAAGTGGGGAAGG
GACCCCAGAAGAAGTCACTGACCAAAAGGAAGGATCAGAGGGGCCCCGAGAGCCTGGACTCACAGACCAA
GCCATGGACAAGGAGCACAGCGCCTCTCTATAGGAGAACCCAGGGCACCCAGTCCCCAGGGGATAAGGAG
AGCACAGCAAGTGCCCAGCTCCGCAGGAATGTCAGCTCTGCAGGGAGGCTTCAAGGACTTTACAACAATG
CCCCAGGGAGGAGAGAAAGCAAGAAAGCCGAAGTGTATGTATATTTGCCTTCAGGAAAGAAGCGACCCAG
GAGTCTTGAAATTACCACTTATTCAAGAGAAGGAGAACCCCCAAATTCAGAAGTTCTTCCAACTCAAGAG
GAAACAAGAAATGGGAGTCTCATTCGCATGAGAACAGCTACTCTGAATGGAAGGACTACGGGGGCTTTAG
AAAAGGGCACAGGGATTCCAGAGCATTCCATGGTGCTGGATGAAAAAACATTCAGAAACATGTCTTCCAA
AACATCGTTGATTGGGGAGGAGAGATGCCCTACATCATGGACGGAAAATGGAAATGGGAGTCCAGAAACC
ACAGAGTCCTCGGGAGAGACGGCTGGCAGCATACTCTCTGATCCAGAAGTGCCTTTGTCACTATGTGAAA
AACCAGCTAAAACTCCAGAAGACCCAGCATCCTTAGGACAGGCCGCTTGTGAAGGTACCCTCCTTCAGGT
CTCAAGAAAATGTGATGCAGGCCCAGAAAAATGCACATTTACACATCTTGCACTACAGGTTGCATCAAAT
TTCGGAAGGTCACAGGACAAGGCTGTGTGCCCTCTTTGCCACACCCAGGAAGGAGACCTGCGTGGTGATA
CCTGTGTGCAAAGTTCCTGTAGCTGCTCCATTGCTCCTGGGGATCCCAAGGCCTCCGGCAGATGCTCCAT
ATGCTTTCAGTGCCAAGGCTTACTTGCCAGAAAGAGCTGCGAAGCCCAGAGCCCCCAGTCCCTACCACAG
TGCCCTCGTCACATGAAGCAGGTGCTGCTGCTTTTCTGTGAGGACCACAGGGAGCCCATCTGCCTCATCT
GCAGGCTGAGCCTGGAGCATCAAGGACATCGAGTGCGCCCCATAGAGGAGGCTGCACTAGAGTACAAGGA
GCAGATCCGGGAGCAGCTGGAGCGCCTGCGGGAGATGAGGGGATATGTGGAGGAGCACAGGCTACAGGGA
GACAAGAAAACAGACGATTTCCTGAAACAAACAGAAATCCAGAAGCAGAAGATTTCATGTCCACTTGAGA
AGCTATACCAACTCCTGGAGAAGCAAGAACAACTCTTTGTGACCTGGCTACAGGAGCTAAGCCAGACCAT
CAGCAAGGTCAGAGAGACATACTACACCCGGGTTTCCCTACTGGATGAGATGATTGAAGAACTAGAGGCC
AAGCAAGACCAGCCAGAGTGGGACCTCATGCAGGACATTGGAATCACCTTGCACAGGGCTAAGATGATGT
CTGCCTCTGAGCTGTTGGACACTCCTCCAGGTGTTAAAGAAAAGCTTCATCTGCTCTACCAGAAGTCAAA
GTCTGTGGAGAAGAATATGCAGTGTTTCTCAGAAATGCTGAGCTCTGAAATGGCATTCAGCGCTTCAGAT
GTAGCAAAATGGGAAGGGCGCCAGCCTAGCGCCACACAGGTCCAGGGCTTGGTTCCCACCGTTCACCTAA
AGTGTGATGGTGCACACACACAGGACTGTGATGTAGTATTTTACCCAGAACGGGAAGCTGGAGGATCAGA
ACCTAAAGATTACCTTCATCCTCAGCCAGCTCAAGACACACCTGAGCTACATGAGATCCATTCTCGGAAC
AACAAAAGAAAATTTAAATCTTTCCTGAAATGGAAACCTTCATTCATTGGGAGCACCTTGGGAGAAGCCC
ACAGATCCGCACTCCCAGCTAGGCATTCTTCTTCCTGCAGTTACCGTGATTTGGACCAAGCAGCTGCTCA
CCCCAACCTCATCTTCTCGATGATATGAGGCGCGCCCGATTAATCTCGACGGTATCGGTTAACTTTTAAA
AGAAAAGGGGGGATTGGGGGGTACAGTGCAGGGGAAAGAATAGTAGACATAATAGCAACAGACATACAAA
CTAAAGAATTACAAAAACAAATTACAAAAATTCAAAATTTTATCGATCACGAGACTAGCCTCGAGGTTTA
AACTACGGGCTGCAGGAATTCCGCCCCCCCCCNCCTAACGTTACTGGCCGAAGCCGCTTGGAATAAGGCC
GGTGTGCGTTTGTCTATATGTTATTTTCCACCATATTGCCGTCTTTTGGCAATGTGAGGGCCCGGAAACC
TGGCCCTGTCTTCTTGACGAGCATTCCTAGGGGTCTTTCCCCTCTCGCCAAAGGAATGCAAGGTCTGTTG
AATGTCGTGAAGGAAGCAGTTCCTCTGGAAGCTTCTTGAAGACAAACAACGTCTGTAGCGACCCTTTGCA
GGCAGCGGAACCCCCCACCTGGCGACAGGTGCCTCTGCGGCCAAAAGCCACGTGTATAAGATACACCTGC
AAAGGCGGCACAACCCCAGTGCCACGTTGTGAGTTGGATAGTTGTGGAAAGAGTCAAATGGCTCTCCTCA
AGCGTATTCAACAAGGGGCTGAAGGATGCCCAGAAGGTACCCCATTGTATGGGATCTGATCTGGGGCCTC
GGTGCACATGCTTTACATGTGTTTAGTCGAGGTTAAAAAACGTCTAGGCCCCCCGAACCACGGGGACGTG
GTTTTCCTTTGAAAAACACGATGATAATACCATGGTGAGCAAGGGCGAGGAGCTGTTCACCGGGGTGGTG
CCCATCCTGGTCGAGCTGGACGGCGACGTAAACGGCCACAAGTTCAGCGTGTCCGGCGAGGGCGAGGGCG
ATGCCACCTACGGCAAGCTGACCCTGAAGTTCATCTGCACCACCGGCAAGCTGCCCGTGCCCTGGCCCAC
CCTCGTGACCACCCTGACCTACGGCGTGCAGTGCTTCAGCCGCTACCCCGACCACATGAAGCAGCACGAC
TTCTTCAAGTCCGCCATGCCCGAAGGCTACGTCCAGGAGCGCACCATCTTCTTCAAGGACGACGGCAACT
ACAAGACCCGCGCCGAGGTGAAGTTCGAGGGCGACACCCTGGTGAACCGCATCGAGCTGAAGGGCATCGA
CTTCAAGGAGGACGGCAACATCCTGGGGCACAAGCTGGAGTACAACTACAACAGCCACAACGTCTATATC
ATGGCCGACAAGCAGAAGAACGGCATCAAGGTGAACTTCAAGATCCGCCACAACATCGAGGACGGCAGCG
TGCAGCTCGCCGACCACTACCAGCAGAACACCCCCATCGGCGACGGCCCCGTGCTGCTGCCCGACAACCA
CTACCTGAGCACCCAGTCCGCCCTGAGCAAAGACCCCAACGAGAAGCGCGATCACATGGTCCTGCTGGAG
TTCGTGACCGCCGCCGGGATCACTCTCGGCATGGACGAGCTGTACAAGTCCGGACTCAGATCTCGACTAG
CTAGTAGCTAGCTAGCTAGTCGAGCTCAAGCTTCGAATTCGATATCAAGCTTATCGCGATACCGTCGACC
TCGAGGGAATTCCGATAATCAACCTCTGGATTACAAAATTTGTGAAAGATTGACTGGTATTCTTAACTAT
GTTGCTCCTTTTACGCTATGTGGATACGCTGCTTTAATGCCTTTGTATCATGCTATTGCTTCCCGTATGG
CTTTCATTTTCTCCTCCTTGTATAAATCCTGGTTGCTGTCTCTTTATGAGGAGTTGTGGCCCGTTGTCAG
GCAACGTGGCGTGGTGTGCACTGTGTTTGCTGACGCAACCCCCACTGGTTGGGGCATTGCCACCACCTGT
CAGCTCCTTTCCGGGACTTTCGCTTTCCCCCTCCCTATTGCCACGGCGGAACTCATCGCCGCCTGCCTTG
CCCGCTGCTGGACAGGGGCTCGGCTGTTGGGCACTGACAATTCCGTGGTGTTGTCGGGGAAGCTGACGTC
CTTTCCATGGCTGCTCGCCTGTGTTGCCACCTGGATTCTGCGCGGGACGTCCTTCTGCTACGTCCCTTCG
GCCCTCAATCCAGCGGACCTTCCTTCCCGCGGCCTGCTGCCGGCTCTGCGGCCTCTTCCGCGTCTTCGCC
TTCGCCCTCAGACGAGTCGGATCTCCCTTTGGGCCGCCTCCCCGCATCGGGAATTCGAGCTCGGTACCTT
TAAGACCAATGACTTACAAGGCAGCTGTAGATCTTAGCCACTTTTTAAAAGAAAAGGGGGGACTGGAAGG
GCTAATTCACTCCCAACGAAGACAAGATGGGATCAATTCACCATGGGAATAACTTCGTATAGCATACATT
ATACGAAGTTATGCTGCTTTTTGCTTGTACTGGGTCTCTCTGGTTAGACCAGATCTGAGCCTGGGAGCTC
TCTGGCTAACTAGGGAACCCACTGCTTAAGCCTCAATAAAGCTTGCCTTGAGTGCTTCAAGTAGTGTGTG
CCCGTCTGTTGTGTGACTCTGGTAACTAGAGATCCCTCAGACCCTTTTAGTCAGTGTGGAAAATCTCTAG
CAGCATCTAGAATTAATTCCGTGTATTCTATAGTGTCACCTAAATCGTATGTGTATGATACATAAGGTTA
TGTATTAATTGTAGCCGCGTTCTAACGACAATATGTACAAGCCTAATTGTGTAGCATCTGGCTTACTGAA
GCAGACCCTATCATCTCTCTCGTAAACTGCCGTCAGAGTCGGTTTGGTTGGACGAACCTTCTGAGTTTCT
GGTAACGCCGTCCCGCACCCGGAAATGGTCAGCGAACCAATCAGCAGGGTCATCGCTAGCCAGATCCTCT
ACGCCGGACGCATCGTGGCCGGCATCACCGGCGCCACAGGTGCGGTTGCTGGCGCCTATATCGCCGACAT
CACCGATGGGGAAGATCGGGCTCGCCACTTCGGGCTCATGAGCGCTTGTTTCGGCGTGGGTATGGTGGCA
GGCCCCGTGGCCGGGGGACTGTTGGGCGCCATCTCCTTGCATGCACCATTCCTTGCGGCGGCGGTGCTCA
ACGGCCTCAACCTACTACTGGGCTGCTTCCTAATGCAGGAGTCGCATAAGGGAGAGCGTCGAATGGTGCA
CTCTCAGTACAATCTGCTCTGATGCCGCATAGTTAAGCCAGCCCCGACACCCGCCAACACCCGCTGACGC
GCCCTGACGGGCTTGTCTGCTCCCGGCATCCGCTTACAGACAAGCTGTGACCGTCTCCGGGAGCTGCATG
TGTCAGAGGTTTTCACCGTCATCACCGAAACGCGCGAGACGAAAGGGCCTCGTGATACGCCTATTTTTAT
AGGTTAATGTCATGATAATAATGGTTTCTTAGACGTCAGGTGGCACTTTTCGGGGAAATGTGCGCGGAAC
CCCTATTTGTTTATTTTTCTAAATACATTCAAATATGTATCCGCTCATGAGACAATAACCCTGATAAATG
CTTCAATAATATTGAAAAAGGAAGAGTATGAGTATTCAACATTTCCGTGTCGCCCTTATTCCCTTTTTTG
CGGCATTTTGCCTTCCTGTTTTTGCTCACCCAGAAACGCTGGTGAAAGTAAAAGATGCTGAAGATCAGTT
GGGTGCACGAGTGGGTTACATCGAACTGGATCTCAACAGCGGTAAGATCCTTGAGAGTTTTCGCCCCGAA
GAACGTTTTCCAATGATGAGCACTTTTAAAGTTCTGCTATGTGGCGCGGTATTATCCCGTATTGACGCCG
GGCAAGAGCAACTCGGTCGCCGCATACACTATTCTCAGAATGACTTGGTTGAGTACTCACCAGTCACAGA
AAAGCATCTTACGGATGGCATGACAGTAAGAGAATTATGCAGTGCTGCCATAACCATGAGTGATAACACT
GCGGCCAACTTACTTCTGACAACGATCGGAGGACCGAAGGAGCTAACCGCTTTTTTGCACAACATGGGGG
ATCATGTAACTCGCCTTGATCGTTGGGAACCGGAGCTGAATGAAGCCATACCAAACGACGAGCGTGACAC
CACGATGCCTGTAGCAATGGCAACAACGTTGCGCAAACTATTAACTGGCGAACTACTTACTCTAGCTTCC
CGGCAACAATTAATAGACTGGATGGAGGCGGATAAAGTTGCAGGACCACTTCTGCGCTCGGCCCTTCCGG
CTGGCTGGTTTATTGCTGATAAATCTGGAGCCGGTGAGCGTGGGTCTCGCGGTATCATTGCAGCACTGGG
GCCAGATGGTAAGCCCTCCCGTATCGTAGTTATCTACACGACGGGGAGTCAGGCAACTATGGATGAACGA
AATAGACAGATCGCTGAGATAGGTGCCTCACTGATTAAGCATTGGTAACTGTCAGACCAAGTTTACTCAT
ATATACTTTAGATTGATTTAAAACTTCATTTTTAATTTAAAAGGATCTAGGTGAAGATCCTTTTTGATAA
TCTCATGACCAAAATCCCTTAACGTGAGTTTTCGTTCCACTGAGCGTCAGACCCCGTAGAAAAGATCAAA
GGATCTTCTTGAGATCCTTTTTTTCTGCGCGTAATCTGCTGCTTGCAAACAAAAAAACCACCGCTACCAG
CGGTGGTTTGTTTGCCGGATCAAGAGCTACCAACTCTTTTTCCGAAGGTAACTGGCTTCAGCAGAGCGCA
GATACCAAATACTGTTCTTCTAGTGTAGCCGTAGTTAGGCCACCACTTCAAGAACTCTGTAGCACCGCCT
ACATACCTCGCTCTGCTAATCCTGTTACCAGTGGCTGCTGCCAGTGGCGATAAGTCGTGTCTTACCGGGT
TGGACTCAAGACGATAGTTACCGGATAAGGCGCAGCGGTCGGGCTGAACGGGGGGTTCGTGCACACAGCC
CAGCTTGGAGCGAACGACCTACACCGAACTGAGATACCTACAGCGTGAGCTATGAGAAAGCGCCACGCTT
CCCGAAGGGAGAAAGGCGGACAGGTATCCGGTAAGCGGCAGGGTCGGAACAGGAGAGCGCACGAGGGAGC
TTCCAGGGGGAAACGCCTGGTATCTTTATAGTCCTGTCGGGTTTCGCCACCTCTGACTTGAGCGTCGATT
TTTGTGATGCTCGTCAGGGGGGCGGAGCCTATGGAAAAACGCCAGCAACGCGGCCTTTTTACGGTTCCTG
GCCTTTTGCTGGCCTTTTGCTCACATGTTCTTTCCTGCGTTATCCCCTGATTCTGTGGATAACCGTATTA
CCGCCTTTGAGTGAGCTGATACCGCTCGCCGCAGCCGAACGACCGAGCGCAGCGAGTCAGTGAGCGAGGA
AGCGGAAGAGCGCCCAATACGCAAACCGCCTCTCCCCGCGCGTTGGCCGATTCATTAATGCAGCTGTGGA
ATGTGTGTCAGTTAGGGTGTGGAAAGTCCCCAGGCTCCCCAGCAGGCAGAAGTATGCAAAGCATGCATCT
CAATTAGTCAGCAACCAGGTGTGGAAAGTCCCCAGGCTCCCCAGCAGGCAGAAGTATGCAAAGCATGCAT
CTCAATTAGTCAGCAACCATAGTCCCGCCCCTAACTCCGCCCATCCCGCCCCTAACTCCGCCCAGTTCCG
CCCATTCTCCGCCCCATGGCTGACTAATTTTTTTTATTTATGCAGAGGCCGAGGCCGCCTCGGCCTCTGA
GCTATTCCAGAAGTAGTGAGGAGGCTTTTTTGGAGGCCTAGGCTTTTGCAAAAAGCTTGGACACAAGACA
GGCTTGCGAGATATGTTTGAGAATACCACTTTATCCCGCGTCAGGGAGAGGCAGTGCGTAAAAAGACGCG
GACTCATGTGAAATACTGGTTTTTAGTGCGCCAGATCTCTATAATCTCGCGCAACCTATTTTCCCCTCGA
ACACTTTTTAAGCCGTAGATAAACAGGCTGGGACACTTCACATGAGCGAAAAATACATCGTCACCTGGGA
CATGTTGCAGATCCATGCACGTAAACTCGCAAGCCGACTGATGCCTTCTGAACAATGGAAAGGCATTATT
GCCGTAAGCCGTGGCGGTCTGTACCGGGTGCGTTACTGGCGCGTGAACTGGGTATTCGTCATGTCGATAC
CGTTTGTATTTCCAGCTACGATCACGACAACCAGCGCGAGCTTAAAGTGCTGAAACGCGCAGAAGGCGAT
GGCGAAGGCTTCATCGTTATTGATGACCTGGTGGATACCGGTGGTACTGCGGTTGCGATTCGTGAAATGT
ATCCAAAAGCGCACTTTGTCACCATCTTCGCAAAACCGGCTGGTCGTCCGCTGGTTGATGACTATGTTGT
TGATATCCCGCAAGATACCTGGATTGAACAGCCGTGGGATATGGGCGTCGTATTCGTCCCGCCAATCTCC
GGTCGCTAATCTTTTCAACGCCTGGCACTGCCGGGCGTTGTTCTTTTTAACTTCAGGCGGGTTACAATAG
TTTCCAGTAAGTATTCTGGAGGCTGCATCCATGACACAGGCAAACCTGAGCGAAACCCTGTTCAAACCCC
GCTTTAAACATCCTGAAACCTCGACGCTAGTCCGCCGCTTTAATCACGGCGCACAACCGCCTGTGCAGTC
GGCCCTTGATGGTAAAACCATCCCTCACTGGTATCGCATGATTAACCGTCTGATGTGGATCTGGCGCGGC
ATTGACCCACGCGAAATCCTCGACGTCCAGGCACGTATTGTGATGAGCGATGCCGAACGTACCGACGATG
ATTTATACGATACGGTGATTGGCTACCGTGGCGGCAACTGGATTTATGAGTGGGCCCCGGATCTTTGTGA
AGGAACCTTACTTCTGTGGTGTGACATAATTGGACAAACTACCTACAGAGATTTAAAGCTCTAAGGTAAA
TATAAAATTTTTAAGTGTATAATGTGTTAAACTACTGATTCTAATTGTTTGTGTATTTTAGATTCCAACC
TATGGAACTGATGAATGGGAGCAGTGGTGGAATGCCTTTAATGAGGAAAACCTGTTTTGCTCAGAAGAAA
TGCCATCTAGTGATGATGAGGCTACTGCTGACTCTCAACATTCTACTCCTCCAAAAAAGAAGAGAAAGGT
AGAAGACCCCAAGGACTTTCCTTCAGAATTGCTAAGTTTTTTGAGTCATGCTGTGTTTAGTAATAGAACT
CTTGCTTGCTTTGCTATTTACACCACAAAGGAAAAAGCTGCACTGCTATACAAGAAAATTATGGAAAAAT
ATTCTGTAACCTTTATAAGTAGGCATAACAGTTATAATCATAACATACTGTTTTTTCTTACTCCACACAG
GCATAGAGTGTCTGCTATTAATAACTATGCTCAAAAATTGTGTACCTTTAGCTTTTTAATTTGTAAAGGG
GTTAATAAGGAATATTTGATGTATAGTGCCTTGACTAGAGATCATAATCAGCCATACCACATTTGTAGAG
GTTTTACTTGCTTTAAAAAACCTCCCACACCTCCCCCTGAACCTGAAACATAAAATGAATGCAATTGTTG
TTGTTAACTTGTTTATTGCAGCTTATAATGGTTACAAATAAAGCAATAGCATCACAAATTTCACAAATAA
AGCATTTTTTTCACTGCATTCTAGTTGTGGTTTGTCCAAACTCATCAATGTATCTTATCATGTCTGGATC
AACTGGATAACTCAAGCTAACCAAAATCATCCCAAACTTCCCACCCCATACCCTATTACCACTGCCAATT
ACCTGTGGTTTCATTTACTCTAAACCTGTGATTCCTCTGAATTATTTTCATTTTAAAGAAATTGTATTTG
TTAAATATGTACTACAAACTTAGTAGTTGGAAGGGCTAATTCACTCCCAAAGAAGACAAGATATCCTTGA
TCTGTGGATCTACCACACACAAGGCTACTTCCCTGATTAGCAGAACTACACACCAGGGCCAGGGGTCAGA
TATCCACTGACCTTTGGATGGTGCTACAAGCTAGTACCAGTTGAGCCAGATAAGGTAGAAGAGGCCAATA
AAGGAGAGAACACCAGCTTGTTACACCCTGTGAGCCTGCATGGGATGGATGACCCGGAGAGAGAAGTGTT
AGAGTGGAGGTTTGACAGCCGCCTAGCATTTCATCACGTGGCCCGAGAGCTGCATCCGGAGTACTTCAAG
AACTGCTGATATCGAGCTTGCTACAAGGGACTTTCCGCTGGGGACTTTCCAGGGAGGCGTGGCCTGGGCG
GGACTGGGGAGTGGCGAGCCCTCAGATCCTGCATATAAGCAGCTGCTTTTTGCCTGTACTGGGTCTCTCT
GGTTAGACCAGATCTGAGCCTGGGAGCTCTCTGGCTAACTAGGGAACCCACTGCTTAAGCCTCAATAAAG
CTTGCCTTGAGTGCTTCAAGTAGTGTGTGCCCGTCTGTTGTGTGACTCTGGTAACTAGAGATCCCTCAGA
CCCTTTTAGTCAGTGTGGAAAATCTCTAGCAGTGGCGCCCGAACAGGGACTTGAAAGCGAAAGGGAAACC
AGAGGAGCTCTCTCGACGCAGGACTCGGCTTGCTGAAGCGCGCACGGCAAGAGGCGAGGGGCGGCGACTG
GTGAGTACGCCAAAAATTTTGACTAGCGGAGGCTAGAAGGAGAGAGATGGGTGCGAGAGCGTCAGTATTA
AGCGGGGGAGAATTAGATCGCGATGGGAAAAAATTCGGTTAAGGCCAGGGGGAAAGAAAAAATATAAATT
AAAACATATAGTATGGGCAAGCAGGGAGCTAGAACGATTCGCAGTTAATCCTGGCCTGTTAGAAACATCA
GAAGGCTGTAGACAAATACTGGGACAGCTACAACCATCCCTTCAGACAGGATCAGAAGAACTTAGATCAT
TATATAATACAGTAGCAACCCTCTATTGTGTGCATCAAAGGATAGAGATAAAAGACACCAAGGAAGCTTT
AGACAAGATAGAGGAAGAGCAAAACAAAAGTAAGACCACCGCACAGCAAGCGGCCGCTGATCTTCAGACC
TGGAGGAGGAGATATGAGGGACAATTGGAGAAGTGAATTATATAAATATAAAGTAGTAAAAATTGAACCA
TTAGGAGTAGCACCCACCAAGGCAAAGAGAAGAGTGGTGCAGAGAGAAAAAAGAGCAGTGGGAATAGGAG
CTTTGTTCCTTGGGTTCTTGGGAGCAGCAGGAAGCACTATGGGCGCAGCGTCAATGACGCTGACGGTACA
GGCCAGACAATTATTGTCTGGTATAGTGCAGCAGCAGAACAATTTGCTGAGGGCTATTGAGGCGCAACAG
CATCTGTTGCAACTCACAGTCTGGGGCATCAAGCAGCTCCAGGCAAGAATCCTGGCTGTGGAAAGATACC
TAAAGGATCAACAGCTCCTGGGGATTTGGGGTTGCTCTGGAAAACTCATTTGCACCACTGCTGTGCCTTG
GAATGCTAGTTGGAGTAATAAATCTCTGGAACAGATTTGGAATCACACGACCTGGATGGAGTGGGACAGA
GAAATTAACAATTACACAAGCTTAATACACTCCTTAATTGAAGAATCGCAAAACCAGCAAGAAAAGAATG
AACAAGAATTATTGGAATTAGATAAATGGGCAAGTTTGTGGAATTGGTTTAACATAACAAATTGGCTGTG
GTATATAAAATTATTCATAATGATAGTAGGAGGCTTGGTAGGTTTAAGAATAGTTTTTGCTGTACTTTCT
ATAGTGAATAGAGTTAGGCAGGGATATTCACCATTATCGTTTCAGACCCACCTCCCAACCCCGAGGGGAC
CCGACAGGCCCGAAGGAATAGAAGAAGAAGGTGGAGAGAGAGACAGAGACAGATCCATTCGATTAGTGAA
CGGATCTCGACGGTATCGATCACGAGACTAGCCTCGACCATCGATGTCGACGATAAGCTTTGCAAAGATG
GATAAAGTTTTAAACAGAGAGGAATCTTTGCAGCTAATGGACCTTCTAGGTCTTGAAAGGAGTGGGAATT
Features (pLannotate 1.2.2; 36 found; start..end, strand, type, name):
      1..1179    +  promoter       EF-1α promoter: strong constitutive promoter for human elongation factor EF-1α
   1212..1232    +  CDS            FLAG (fragment): FLAG® epitope tag, followed by an enterokinase cleavage site
   1242..3665    +  CDS            Mefv: MEFV_MOUSE - Experimental evidence at transcript level: Swiss-Prot protein existence level 2. Involved in the regulation of innate immunity and the inflammatory response in response to IFNG/IFN-gamma. Organizes autophagic machinery by serving as a platform for the assembly of ULK1, Beclin 1/BECN1, ATG16L1, and ATG8 family members and recognizes specific autophagy targets, thus coordinating target recognition with assembly of the autophagic apparatus and initiation of autophagy. Acts as an autophagy receptor for the degradation of several inflammasome components, including CASP1, NLRP1 and NLRP
   3704..3821    +  misc_feature   cPPT/CTS: central polypurine tract and central termination sequence of HIV-1
   3888..4439    +  misc_feature   IRES: internal ribosome entry site (IRES) of the encephalomyocarditis virus (EMCV)
   4442..5158    +  CDS            EGFP: EGFP is a basic (constitutively fluorescent) green fluorescent protein published in 1996, derived from Aequorea victoria. It is reported to be a rapidly-maturing weak dimer with moderate acid sensitivity.
   5159..5176    +  misc_feature   MCS (fragment): multiple cloning site
   5215..5257    +  misc_feature   MCS (fragment): pBluescript multiple cloning site
   5267..5855    +  misc_feature   WPRE: woodchuck hepatitis virus posttranscriptional regulatory element
   5874..5978    +  CDS            nef (fragment): NEF_HV1LA - Experimental evidence at protein level: Swiss-Prot protein existence level 1. Extracellular Nef protein targets CD4(+) T-lymphocytes for apoptosis by interacting with CXCR4 surface receptors. From Human immunodeficiency virus type 1 group M subtype B (isolate Lai) (HIV-1).
   5999..6032    +  protein_bind   loxP: Cre-mediated recombination occurs in the 8-bp core sequence (GCATACAT). Cre recombinase
   6052..6232    +  LTR            5' LTR (truncated): truncated 5' long terminal repeat (LTR) from HIV-1
   6257..6275    -  promoter       SP6 promoter: promoter for bacteriophage SP6 RNA polymerase
   6503..6782    +  CDS            TcR (fragment): tetracycline efflux protein; tet; confers resistance to tetracycline
   6783..6831    -  misc_feature   bom (fragment): basis of mobility region from pBR322
   6933..6968    -  CDS            rop (fragment): Rop protein, which maintains plasmids at low copy number; rop
   7063..7167    +  promoter       AmpR promoter: bla
   7168..8028    +  CDS            AmpR: β-lactamase; bla; confers resistance to ampicillin, carbenicillin, and related antibiotics
   8199..8787    +  rep_origin     ori: high-copy-number ColE1/pMB1/pBR322/pUC origin of replication
   8970..9026    +  CDS            lacI (fragment): lac repressor; lacI; The lac repressor binds to the lac operator to inhibit transcription in E. coli. This inhibition can be relieved by adding lactose or isopropyl-β-D-thiogalactopyranoside (IPTG).
   9033..9362    +  promoter       SV40 promoter: SV40 enhancer and early promoter
   9562..9681    +  CDS            gpt (fragment): XGPT_ECOLI - Also known as gpp, gxu. Experimental evidence at protein level: Swiss-Prot protein existence level 1. Purine salvage pathway enzyme that catalyzes the transfer of the ribosyl-5-phosphate group from 5-phospho-alpha-D-ribose 1- diphosphate (PRPP) to the N9 position of the 6-oxopurines guanine and xanthine to form the corresponding ribonucleotides GMP (guanosine 5'- monophosphate) and XMP (xanthosine 5'-monophosphate), with the release of PPi. To a lesser extent, also acts on hypoxanthine (PubMed:9100006, PubMed:3886014). Does not ribophosphorylate adenine (PubMed:3886014). From Esch
   9681..10016   +  CDS            gpt (fragment): XGPT_ECOLI - Also known as gpp, gxu. Experimental evidence at protein level: Swiss-Prot protein existence level 1. Purine salvage pathway enzyme that catalyzes the transfer of the ribosyl-5-phosphate group from 5-phospho-alpha-D-ribose 1- diphosphate (PRPP) to the N9 position of the 6-oxopurines guanine and xanthine to form the corresponding ribonucleotides GMP (guanosine 5'- monophosphate) and XMP (xanthosine 5'-monophosphate), with the release of PPi. To a lesser extent, also acts on hypoxanthine (PubMed:9100006, PubMed:3886014). Does not ribophosphorylate adenine (PubMed:3886014). From Esch
  10111..10416   +  CDS            frsA (fragment): FRSA_ECOLI - Also known as yafA. Experimental evidence at protein level: Swiss-Prot protein existence level 1. Catalyzes the hydrolysis of esters (PubMed:15808744). Displays esterase activity toward pNP-butyrate (PubMed:15808744). May stimulate mixed-acid fermentation by acting as a fermentation/respiration switch that down-regulates respiration and up- regulates fermentation rates (PubMed:15169777). From Escherichia coli (strain K12).
  10420..10494   +  CDS            small t antigen (fragment): SV40 (simian virus 40) small t antigen
  10496..10561   +  intron         small t intron: SV40 (simian virus 40) small t antigen intron
  10691..10711   +  CDS            SV40 NLS: nuclear localization signal of SV40 (simian virus 40) large T antigen
  11030..11113   +  CDS            large T antigen (fragment): large T antigen from SV40 (simian virus 40)
  11136..11270   +  polyA_signal   SV40 poly(A) signal: SV40 polyadenylation signal
  11437..11766   +  CDS            nef (fragment): NEF_HV1BR - Experimental evidence at protein level: Swiss-Prot protein existence level 1. Extracellular Nef protein targets CD4(+) T-lymphocytes for apoptosis by interacting with CXCR4 surface receptors (PubMed:14990729). From Human immunodeficiency virus type 1 group M subtype B (isolate BRU/LAI) (HIV-1).
  11814..12071   +  LTR            5' LTR (truncated): truncated 5' long terminal repeat (LTR) from HIV-1
  12118..12243   +  misc_feature   HIV-1 Ψ: packaging signal of human immunodeficiency virus type 1
  12227..12590   +  CDS            HIV-1 gag (fragment): gag protein from human immunodeficiency virus 1; gag
  12736..12969   +  misc_feature   RRE: The Rev response element (RRE) of HIV-1 allows for Rev-dependent mRNA export from the nucleus to the cytoplasm.
  13346..13446   +  CDS            Rev (fragment): human immunodeficiency virus 1 (HIV-1) Rev protein; rev; enhances nuclear export of unspliced and incompletely spliced viral mRNAs
  13508..13574   +  CDS            small t antigen (fragment): SV40 (simian virus 40) small t antigen
