[The description below was written by a language model from this plasmid's Addgene catalogue record and pLannotate feature annotations shown in this document.]
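Description:
pWPI-IRES-eGFP-Mefv iso1 is an HIV-1-derived lentiviral transfer plasmid of about 13.6 kb, built on the pWPI-IRES-eGFP backbone, for expressing mouse pyrin (Mefv, isoform 1; also known as TRIM20) in eukaryotic cells and for deriving stable cell lines. In bacteria it is maintained as a high-copy plasmid through a ColE1/pUC-type origin and selected with ampicillin via the bla gene. The backbone also carries remnants of older vector lineages, including fragments of tetracycline resistance, rop and bom sequences, and an SV40 promoter–gpt–SV40 small t intron/poly(A) cassette. The gpt coding sequence is annotated only as fragments, so its functionality cannot be judged from the record.

The viral portion runs from a 5′ LTR through the Ψ packaging signal with adjoining gag sequence and the Rev response element, which together allow the genomic RNA to be exported and packaged when helper functions are supplied in trans. Inside it, the human EF-1α promoter drives a bicistronic transcript. An N-terminal FLAG tag is fused to the Mefv coding sequence, cloned between PacI and AscI sites, and an EMCV IRES followed by EGFP lets transduced cells report expression by green fluorescence and be sorted. A cPPT/CTS element is annotated between the Mefv insert and the IRES. A WPRE downstream of EGFP enhances transcript expression, and the 3′ LTR is annotated as truncated and is preceded by a loxP site. After reverse transcription this site would be copied to both ends of the provirus, in principle permitting Cre-mediated excision. The associated study concerns phosphorylation and microtubule control of Pyrin inflammasome activation, which fits use of this construct to express tagged pyrin in cultured cells.
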