Addgene plasmid #92104: pWPI-IRES-eGFP-Mefv iso1
Purpose: Expression in eukaryotic cells and generating stable cell lines
Depositing lab: Feng Shao. Depositing organization: National Institute of Biological Sciences, Beijing. Publication: Site-specific phosphorylation and microtubule dynamics control Pyrin inflammasome activation. Gao W, Yang J, Liu W, Wang Y, Shao F. Proc Natl Acad Sci U S A. 2016 Aug 16;113(33):E4857-66. doi: 10.1073/pnas.1601700113. Epub 2016 Aug 1. PubMed 27482109.
Backbone
  Vector backbone: pWPI-IRES-eGFP
  Vector type: Mammalian Expression, Lentiviral
Growth in bacteria
  Bacterial resistance: Ampicillin, 100 μg/mL
  Growth temperature: 37°C
  Growth strain: NEB Stable
  Copy number: High Copy
Gene/Insert
  Gene/Insert name: Mefv isoform1
  Species: M. musculus (mouse)
  Entrez Gene: Mefv (a.k.a. FMF, TRIM20, pyrin)
  Tag / fusion protein: Flag (N terminal on insert)
  Cloning method: Restriction Enzyme; 5′ cloning site PacI (unknown if destroyed); 3′ cloning site AscI (unknown if destroyed)
Terms and licenses: Academic/Nonprofit Terms; Industry Terms: Not Available to Industry
How to cite: pWPI-IRES-eGFP-Mefv iso1 was a gift from Feng Shao (Addgene plasmid # 92104 ; http://n2t.net/addgene:92104 ; RRID:Addgene_92104)
