>Addgene plasmid #92104 | pWPI-IRES-eGFP-Mefv iso1 | depositor partial sequence | sequence record 177083 | mMefv
ATGGCCAAGACCCTTGGTGATCATCTGCTAAACACCCTGGAGGAGCTGCTGCCCTATGACTTTGAGAAGT
TCAAGTTTAAGCTACAGAACACCAGCCTGGAGAAGGGCCACTCTAAGATCCCCCGGGGCCATATGCAGAT
GGCCAGGCCAGTAAAGCTGGCCAGCCTTCTGATAACCTACTACGGGGAGGAGTATGCTGTAAGGCTGACC
CTGCAGATCCTGCGGGCCACCAACCAGCGCCAACTAGCAGAGGAGCTTCGCAAAGCCACAGGCACAGAAC
ATTTAATTGAAGAAAATAGAGTTGGTGGTTCTGTCCAGTCTTCTGTAGAGAATAAAGCCAAGAGTGTGAA
GGTACCAGATGTCCCTGAAGGTGATGGGACACAGCAAAACAATGATGAATCAGACACCCTTCCATCCAGC
CAGGCTGAAGTGGGGAAGGGACCCCAGAAGAAGTCACTGACCAAAAGGAAGGATCAGAGGGGCCCCGAGA
GCCTGGACTCACAGACCAAGCCATGGACAAGGAGCACAGCGCCTCTCTATAGGAGAACCCAGGGCACCCA
GTCCCCAGGGGATAAGGAGAGCACAGCAAGTGCCCAGCTCCGCAGGAATGTCAGCTCTGCAGGGAGGCTT
CAAGGACTTTACAACAATGCCCCAGGGAGGAGAGAAAGCAAGAAAGCCGAAGTGTATGTATATTTGCCTT
CAGGAAAGAAGCGACCCAGGAGTCTTGAAATTACCACTTATTCAAGAGAAGGAGAACCCCCAAATTCAGA
AGTTCTTCCAACTCAAGAGGAAACAAGAAATGGGAGTCTCATTCGCATGAGAACAGCTACTCTGAATGGA
AGGACTACGGGGGCTTTAGAAAAGGGCACAGGGATTCCAGAGCATTCCATGGTGCTGGATGAAAAAACAT
TCAGAAACATGTCTTCCAAAACATCGTTGATTGGGGAGGAGAGATGCCCTACATCATGGACGGAAAATGG
AAATGGGAGTCCAGAAACCACAGAGTCCTCGGGAGAGACGGCTGGCAGCATACTCTCTGATCCAGAAGTG
CCTTTGTCACTATGTGAAAAACCAGCTAAAACTCCAGAAGACCCAGCATCCTTAGGACAGGCCGCTTGTG
AAGGTACCCTCCTTCAGGTCTCAAGAAAATGTGATGCAGGCCCAGAAAAATGCACATTTACACATCTTGC
ACTACAGGTTGCATCAAATTTCGGAAGGTCACAGGACAAGGCTGTGTGCCCTCTTTGCCACACCCAGGAA
GGAGACCTGCGTGGTGATACCTGTGTGCAAAGTTCCTGTAGCTGCTCCATTGCTCCTGGGGATCCCAAGG
CCTCCGGCAGATGCTCCATATGCTTTCAGTGCCAAGGCTTACTTGCCAGAAAGAGCTGCGAAGCCCAGAG
CCCCCAGTCCCTACCACAGTGCCCTCGTCACATGAAGCAGGTGCTGCTGCTTTTCTGTGAGGACCACAGG
GAGCCCATCTGCCTCATCTGCAGGCTGAGCCTGGAGCATCAAGGACATCGAGTGCGCCCCATAGAGGAGG
CTGCACTAGAGTACAAGGAGCAGATCCGGGAGCAGCTGGAGCGCCTGCGGGAGATGAGGGGATATGTGGA
GGAGCACAGGCTACAGGGAGACAAGAAAACAGACGATTTCCTGAAACAAACAGAAATCCAGAAGCAGAAG
ATTTCATGTCCACTTGAGAAGCTATACCAACTCCTGGAGAAGCAAGAACAACTCTTTGTGACCTGGCTAC
AGGAGCTAAGCCAGACCATCAGCAAGGTCAGAGAGACATACTACACCCGGGTTTCCCTACTGGATGAGAT
GATTGAAGAACTAGAGGCCAAGCAAGACCAGCCAGAGTGGGACCTCATGCAGGACATTGGAATCACCTTG
CACAGGGCTAAGATGATGTCTGCCTCTGAGCTGTTGGACACTCCTCCAGGTGTTAAAGAAAAGCTTCATC
TGCTCTACCAGAAGTCAAAGTCTGTGGAGAAGAATATGCAGTGTTTCTCAGAAATGCTGAGCTCTGAAAT
GGCATTCAGCGCTTCAGATGTAGCAAAATGGGAAGGGCGCCAGCCTAGCGCCACACAGGTCCAGGGCTTG
GTTCCCACCGTTCACCTAAAGTGTGATGGTGCACACACACAGGACTGTGATGTAGTATTTTACCCAGAAC
GGGAAGCTGGAGGATCAGAACCTAAAGATTACCTTCATCCTCAGCCAGCTCAAGACACACCTGAGCTACA
TGAGATCCATTCTCGGAACAACAAAAGAAAATTTAAATCTTTCCTGAAATGGAAACCTTCATTCATTGGG
AGCACCTTGGGAGAAGCCCACAGATCCGCACTCCCAGCTAGGCATTCTTCTTCCTGCAGTTACCGTGATT
TGGACCAAGCAGCTGCTCACCCCAACCTCATCTTCTCGATGATATGA
